>Addgene plasmid #196726 | lenti-RfxCas13d-Blast-BFP | addgene full sequence | sequence record 389737 | Addgene NGS Result
GTGAACGGATCGGCACTGCGTGCGCCAATTCTGCAGACAAATGGCAGTATTCATCCACAATTTTAAAAGA
AAAGGGGGGATTGGGGGGTACAGTGCAGGGGAAAGAATAGTAGACATAATAGCAACAGACATACAAACTA
AAGAATTACAAAAACAAATTACAAAAATTCAAAATTTTCGGGTTTATTACAGGGACAGCAGAGATCCAGT
TTGGTTAATTAATGCAAAGATGGATAAAGTTTTAAACAGAGAGGAATCTTTGCAGCTAATGGACCTTCTA
GGTCTTGAAAGGAGTGGGAATTGGCTCCGGTGCCCGTCAGTGGGCAGAGCGCACATCGCCCACAGTCCCC
GAGAAGTTGGGGGGAGGGGTCGGCAATTGAACCGGTGCCTAGAGAAGGTGGCGCGGGGTAAACTGGGAAA
GTGATGTCGTGTACTGGCTCCGCCTTTTTCCCGAGGGTGGGGGAGAACCGTATATAAGTGCAGTAGTCGC
CGTGAACGTTCTTTTTCGCAACGGGTTTGCCGCCAGAACACAGGTAAGTGCCGTGTGTGGTTCCCGCGGG
CCTGGCCTCTTTACGGGTTATGGCCCTTGCGTGCCTTGAATTACTTCCACCTGGCTGCAGTACGTGATTC
TTGATCCCGAGCTTCGGGTTGGAAGTGGGTGGGAGAGTTCGAGGCCTTGCGCTTAAGGAGCCCCTTCGCC
TCGTGCTTGAGTTGAGGCCTGGCCTGGGCGCTGGGGCCGCCGCGTGCGAATCTGGTGGCACCTTCGCGCC
TGTCTCGCTGCTTTCGATAAGTCTCTAGCCATTTAAAATTTTTGATGACCTGCTGCGACGCTTTTTTTCT
GGCAAGATAGTCTTGTAAATGCGGGCCAAGATCTGCACACTGGTATTTCGGTTTTTGGGGCCGCGGGCGG
CGACGGGGCCCGTGCGTCCCAGCGCACATGTTCGGCGAGGCGGGGCCTGCGAGCGCGGCCACCGAGAATC
GGACGGGGGTAGTCTCAAGCTGGCCGGCCTGCTCTGGTGCCTGGCCTCGCGCCGCCGTGTATCGCCCCGC
CCTGGGCGGCAAGGCTGGCCCGGTCGGCACCAGTTGCGTGAGCGGAAAGATGGCCGCTTCCCGGCCCTGC
TGCAGGGAGCTCAAAATGGAGGACGCGGCGCTCGGGAGAGCGGGCGGGTGAGTCACCCACACAAAGGAAA
AGGGCCTTTCCGTCCTCAGCCGTCGCTTCATGTGACTCCACGGAGTACCGGGCGCCGTCCAGGCACCTCG
ATTAGTTCTCGAGCTTTTGGAGTACGTCGTCTTTAGGTTGGGGGGAGGGGTTTTATGCGATGGAGTTTCC
CCACACTGAGTGGGTGGAGACTGAAGTTAGGCCAGCTTGGCACTTGATGTAATTCTCCTTGGAATTTGCC
CTTTTTGAGTTTGGATCTTGGTTCATTCTCAAGCCTCAGACAGTGGTTCAAAGTTTTTTTCTTCCATTTC
AGGTGTCGTGACGTACGGCCACCATGAGCCCCAAGAAGAAGAGAAAGGTGGAGGCCAGCATCGAAAAAAA
AAAGTCCTTCGCCAAGGGCATGGGCGTGAAGTCCACACTCGTGTCCGGCTCCAAAGTGTACATGACAACC
TTCGCCGAAGGCAGCGACGCCAGGCTGGAAAAGATCGTGGAGGGCGACAGCATCAGGAGCGTGAATGAGG
GCGAGGCCTTCAGCGCTGAAATGGCCGATAAAAACGCCGGCTATAAGATCGGCAACGCCAAATTCAGCCA
TCCTAAGGGCTACGCCGTGGTGGCTAACAACCCTCTGTATACAGGACCCGTCCAGCAGGATATGCTCGGC
CTGAAGGAAACTCTGGAAAAGAGGTACTTCGGCGAGAGCGCTGATGGCAATGACAATATTTGTATCCAGG
TGATCCATAACATCCTGGACATTGAAAAAATCCTCGCCGAATACATTACCAACGCCGCCTACGCCGTCAA
CAATATCTCCGGCCTGGATAAGGACATTATTGGATTCGGCAAGTTCTCCACAGTGTATACCTACGACGAA
TTCAAAGACCCCGAGCACCATAGGGCCGCTTTCAACAATAACGATAAGCTCATCAACGCCATCAAGGCCC
AGTATGACGAGTTCGACAACTTCCTCGATAACCCCAGACTCGGCTATTTCGGCCAGGCCTTTTTCAGCAA
GGAGGGCAGAAATTACATCATCAATTACGGCAACGAATGCTATGACATTCTGGCCCTCCTGAGCGGACTG
AGGCACTGGGTGGTCCATAACAACGAAGAAGAGTCCAGGATCTCCAGGACCTGGCTCTACAACCTCGATA
AGAACCTCGACAACGAATACATCTCCACCCTCAACTACCTCTACGACAGGATCACCAATGAGCTGACCAA
CTCCTTCTCCAAGAACTCCGCCGCCAACGTGAACTATATTGCCGAAACTCTGGGAATCAACCCTGCCGAA
TTCGCCGAACAATATTTCAGATTCAGCATTATGAAAGAGCAGAAAAACCTCGGATTCAATATCACCAAGC
TCAGGGAAGTGATGCTGGACAGGAAGGATATGTCCGAGATCAGGAAAAATCATAAGGTGTTCGACTCCAT
CAGGACCAAGGTCTACACCATGATGGACTTTGTGATTTATAGGTATTACATCGAAGAGGATGCCAAGGTG
GCTGCCGCCAATAAGTCCCTCCCCGATAATGAGAAGTCCCTGAGCGAGAAGGATATCTTTGTGATTAACC
TGAGGGGCTCCTTCAACGACGACCAGAAGGATGCCCTCTACTACGATGAAGCTAATAGAATTTGGAGAAA
GCTCGAAAATATCATGCACAACATCAAGGAATTTAGGGGAAACAAGACAAGAGAGTATAAGAAGAAGGAC
GCCCCTAGACTGCCCAGAATCCTGCCCGCTGGCCGTGATGTTTCCGCCTTCAGCAAACTCATGTATGCCC
TGACCATGTTCCTGGATGGCAAGGAGATCAACGACCTCCTGACCACCCTGATTAATAAATTCGATAACAT
CCAGAGCTTCCTGAAGGTGATGCCTCTCATCGGAGTCAACGCTAAGTTCGTGGAGGAATACGCCTTTTTC
AAAGACTCCGCCAAGATCGCCGATGAGCTGAGGCTGATCAAGTCCTTCGCTAGAATGGGAGAACCTATTG
CCGATGCCAGGAGGGCCATGTATATCGACGCCATCCGTATTTTAGGAACCAACCTGTCCTATGATGAGCT
CAAGGCCCTCGCCGACACCTTTTCCCTGGACGAGAACGGAAACAAGCTCAAGAAAGGCAAGCACGGCATG
AGAAATTTCATTATTAATAACGTGATCAGCAATAAAAGGTTCCACTACCTGATCAGATACGGTGATCCTG
CCCACCTCCATGAGATCGCCAAAAACGAGGCCGTGGTGAAGTTCGTGCTCGGCAGGATCGCTGACATCCA
GAAAAAACAGGGCCAGAACGGCAAGAACCAGATCGACAGGTACTACGAAACTTGTATCGGAAAGGATAAG
GGCAAGAGCGTGAGCGAAAAGGTGGACGCTCTCACAAAGATCATCACCGGAATGAACTACGACCAATTCG
ACAAGAAAAGGAGCGTCATTGAGGACACCGGCAGGGAAAACGCCGAGAGGGAGAAGTTTAAAAAGATCAT
CAGCCTGTACCTCACCGTGATCTACCACATCCTCAAGAATATTGTCAATATCAACGCCAGGTACGTCATC
GGATTCCATTGCGTCGAGCGTGATGCTCAACTGTACAAGGAGAAAGGCTACGACATCAATCTCAAGAAAC
TGGAAGAGAAGGGATTCAGCTCCGTCACCAAGCTCTGCGCTGGCATTGATGAAACTGCCCCCGATAAGAG
AAAGGACGTGGAAAAGGAGATGGCTGAAAGAGCCAAGGAGAGCATTGACAGCCTCGAGAGCGCCAACCCC
AAGCTGTATGCCAATTACATCAAATACAGCGACGAGAAGAAAGCCGAGGAGTTCACCAGGCAGATTAACA
GGGAGAAGGCCAAAACCGCCCTGAACGCCTACCTGAGGAACACCAAGTGGAATGTGATCATCAGGGAGGA
CCTCCTGAGAATTGACAACAAGACATGTACCCTGTTCAGAAACAAGGCCGTCCACCTGGAAGTGGCCAGG
TATGTCCACGCCTATATCAACGACATTGCCGAGGTCAATTCCTACTTCCAACTGTACCATTACATCATGC
AGAGAATTATCATGAATGAGAGGTACGAGAAAAGCAGCGGAAAGGTGTCCGAGTACTTCGACGCTGTGAA
TGACGAGAAGAAGTACAACGATAGGCTCCTGAAACTGCTGTGTGTGCCTTTCGGCTACTGTATCCCCAGG
TTTAAGAACCTGAGCATCGAGGCCCTGTTCGATAGGAACGAGGCCGCCAAGTTCGACAAGGAGAAAAAGA
AGGTGTCCGGCAATTCCGGATCCGGACCTAAGAAAAAGAGGAAGGTGGCGGCCGCTGGATCCGGCAGTGG
AGAGGGCAGAGGAAGTCTGCTAACATGCGGTGACGTCGAGGAGAATCCTGGCCCAATGGCCAAGCCTTTG
TCTCAAGAAGAATCCACCCTCATTGAAAGAGCAACGGCTACAATCAACAGCATCCCCATCTCTGAAGACT
ACAGCGTCGCCAGCGCAGCTCTCTCTAGCGACGGCCGCATCTTCACTGGTGTCAATGTATATCATTTTAC
TGGGGGACCTTGTGCAGAACTCGTGGTGCTGGGCACTGCTGCTGCTGCGGCAGCTGGCAACCTGACTTGT
ATCGTCGCGATCGGAAATGAGAACAGGGGCATCTTGAGCCCCTGCGGACGGTGCCGACAGGTGCTTCTCG
ATCTGCATCCTGGGATCAAAGCCATAGTGAAGGACAGTGATGGACAGCCGACGGCAGTTGGGATTCGTGA
ATTGCTGCCCTCTGGTTATGTGTGGGAGGGCGCTAGCGGCAGTGGAAGTGGCAGCGAGCTGATTAAGGAG
AACATGCACATGAAGCTCTACATGGAGGGCACCGTGGACAACCATCACTTCAAGTGCACATCCGAGGGCG
AAGGCAAGCCCTACGAGGGCACCCAGACCATGAGAATCAAGGTGGTCGAGGGCGGCCCTCTCCCCTTCGC
CTTCGACATCCTGGCTACTAGCTTCCTCTACGGCAGCAAGACCTTCATCAACCACACCCAGGGCATCCCC
GACTTCTTCAAGCAGTCCTTCCCTGAGGGCTTCACATGGGAGAGAGTCACCACATACGAAGACGGGGGCG
TGCTGACCGCTACCCAGGACACCAGCCTCCAGGACGGCTGCCTCATCTACAACGTCAAGATCAGAGGGGT
GAACTTCACATCCAACGGCCCTGTGATGCAGAAGAAAACACTCGGCTGGGAGGCCTTCACCGAAACGCTG
TACCCCGCTGACGGCGGCCTGGAAGGCAGAAACGACATGGCCCTGAAGCTCGTGGGCGGGAGCCATCTGA
TCGCAAACATCAAGACCACATATAGATCCAAGAAACCCGCTAAGAACCTCAAGATGCCTGGCGTCTACTA
TGTGGACTACAGACTGGAAAGAATCAAGGAGGCCAACAACGAGACCTACGTCGAGCAGCACGAGGTGGCA
GTGGCCAGATACTGCGACCTCCCTAGCAAACTGGGGCACAAGCTTAATTAAGAATTCGATATCAAGCTTA
TCGGTAATCAACCTCTGGATTACAAAATTTGTGAAAGATTGACTGGTATTCTTAACTATGTTGCTCCTTT
TACGCTATGTGGATACGCTGCTTTAATGCCTTTGTATCATGCTATTGCTTCCCGTATGGCTTTCATTTTC
TCCTCCTTGTATAAATCCTGGTTGCTGTCTCTTTATGAGGAGTTGTGGCCCGTTGTCAGGCAACGTGGCG
TGGTGTGCACTGTGTTTGCTGACGCAACCCCCACTGGTTGGGGCATTGCCACCACCTGTCAGCTCCTTTC
CGGGACTTTCGCTTTCCCCCTCCCTATTGCCACGGCGGAACTCATCGCCGCCTGCCTTGCCCGCTGCTGG
ACAGGGGCTCGGCTGTTGGGCACTGACAATTCCGTGGTGTTGTCGGGGAAATCATCGTCCTTTCCTTGGC
TGCTCGCCTGTGTTGCCACCTGGATTCTGCGCGGGACGTCCTTCTGCTACGTCCCTTCGGCCCTCAATCC
AGCGGACCTTCCTTCCCGCGGCCTGCTGCCGGCTCTGCGGCCTCTTCCGCGTCTTCGCCTTCGCCCTCAG
ACGAGTCGGATCTCCCTTTGGGCCGCCTCCCCGCATCGATACCGTCGACCTCGAGACCTAGAAAAACATG
GAGCAATCACAAGTAGCAATACAGCAGCTACCAATGCTGATTGTGCCTGGCTAGAAGCACAAGAGGAGGA
GGAGGTGGGTTTTCCAGTCACACCTCAGGTACCTTTAAGACCAATGACTTACAAGGCAGCTGTAGATCTT
AGCCACTTTTTAAAAGAAAAGGGGGGACTGGAAGGGCTAATTCACTCCCAACGAAGACAAGATATCCTTG
ATCTGTGGATCTACCACACACAAGGCTACTTCCCTGATTGGCAGAACTACACACCAGGGCCAGGGATCAG
ATATCCACTGACCTTTGGATGGTGCTACAAGCTAGTACCAGTTGAGCAAGAGAAGGTAGAAGAAGCCAAT
GAAGGAGAGAACACCCGCTTGTTACACCCTGTGAGCCTGCATGGGATGGATGACCCGGAGAGAGAAGTAT
TAGAGTGGAGGTTTGACAGCCGCCTAGCATTTCATCACATGGCCCGAGAGCTGCATCCGGACTGTACTGG
GTCTCTCTGGTTAGACCAGATCTGAGCCTGGGAGCTCTCTGGCTAACTAGGGAACCCACTGCTTAAGCCT
CAATAAAGCTTGCCTTGAGTGCTTCAAGTAGTGTGTGCCCGTCTGTTGTGTGACTCTGGTAACTAGAGAT
CCCTCAGACCCTTTTAGTCAGTGTGGAAAATCTCTAGCAGGGCCCGTTTAAACCCGCTGATCAGCCTCGA
CTGTGCCTTCTAGTTGCCAGCCATCTGTTGTTTGCCCCTCCCCCGTGCCTTCCTTGACCCTGGAAGGTGC
CACTCCCACTGTCCTTTCCTAATAAAATGAGGAAATTGCATCGCATTGTCTGAGTAGGTGTCATTCTATT
CTGGGGGGTGGGGTGGGGCAGGACAGCAAGGGGGAGGATTGGGAAGACAATAGCAGGCATGCTGGGGATG
CGGTGGGCTCTATGGCTTCTGAGGCGGAAAGAACCAGCTGGGGCTCTAGGGGGTATCCCC
[124 nt withheld, positions 7271-7394]
C
[91 nt withheld, positions 7396-7486]
A
[49 nt withheld, positions 7488-7536]
CCTTTGACGTTGGAGTCCACGTTCTTT
[37 nt withheld, positions 7564-7600]
ACCCTATCTCGGTCTATTCTTTTGATTTATAAGGGATTTTGCCGATTTCGGCCTATTGGTTAAAAAATGA
GCTGATTTAACAAAAATTTAACGCGAATTAATTCTGTGGAATGTGTGTCAGTTAGGGTGTGGAAAGTCCC
CAGGCTCCCCAGCAGGCAGAAGTATGCAAAGCATGCATCTCAATTAGTCAGCAACCAGGTGTGGAAAGTC
CCCAGGCTCCCCAGCAGGCAGAAGTATGCAAAGCATGCATCTCAATTAGTCAGCAACCATAGTCCCGCCC
CTAACTCCGCCCATCCCGCCCCTAACTCCGCCCAGTTCCGCCCATTCTCCGCCCCATGGCTGACTAATTT
TTTTTATTTATGCAGAGGCCGAGGCCGCCTCTGCCTCTGAGCTATTCCAGAAGTAGTGAGGAGGCTTTTT
TGGAGGCCTAGGCTTTTGCAAAAAGCTCCCGGGAGCTTGTATATCCATTTTCGGATCTGATCAGCACGTG
TTGACAATTAATCATCGGCATAGTATATCGGCATAGTATAATACGACAAGGTGAGGAACTAAACCATGGC
CAAGTTGACCAGTGCCGTTCCGGTGCTCACCGCGCGCGACGTCGCCGGAGCGGTCGAGTTCTGGACCGAC
CGGCTCGGGTTCTCCCGGGACTTCGTGGAGGACGACTTCGCCGGTGTGGTCCGGGACGACGTGACCCTGT
TCATCAGCGCGGTCCAGGACCAGGTGGTGCCGGACAACACCCTGGCCTGGGTGTGGGTGCGCGGCCTGGA
CGAGCTGTACGCCGAGTGGTCGGAGGTCGTGTCCACGAACTTCCGGGACGCCTCCGGGCCGGCCATGACC
GAGATCGGCGAGCAGCCGTGGGGGCGGGAGTTCGCCCTGCGCGACCCGGCCGGCAACTGCGTGCACTTCG
TGGCCGAGGAGCAGGACTGACACGTGCTACGAGATTTCGATTCCACCGCCGCCTTCTATGAAAGGTTGGG
CTTCGGAATCGTTTTCCGGGACGCCGGCTGGATGATCCTCCAGCGCGGGGATCTCATGCTGGAGTTCTTC
GCCCACCCCAACTTGTTTATTGCAGCTTATAATGGTTACAAATAAAGCAATAGCATCACAAATTTCACAA
ATAAAGCATTTTTTTCACTGCATTCTAGTTGTGGTTTGTCCAAACTCATCAATGTATCTTATCATGTCTG
TATACCGTCGACCTCTAGCTAGAGCTTGGCGTAATCATGGTCATAGCTGTTTCCTGTGTGAAATTGTTAT
CCGCTCACAATTCCACACAACATACGAGCCGGAAGCATAAAGTGTAAAGCCTGGGGTGCCTAATGAGTGA
GCTAACTCACATTAATTGCGTTGCGCTCACTGCCCGCTTTCCAGTCGGGAAACCTGTCGTGCCAGCTGCA
TTAATGAATCGGCCAACGCGCGGGGAGAGGCGGTTTGCGTATTGGGCGCTCTTCCGCTTCCTCGCTCACT
GACTCGCTGCGCTCGGTCGTTCGGCTGCGGCGAGCGGTATCAGCTCACTCAAAGGCGGTAATACGGTTAT
CCACAGAATCAGGGGATAACGCAGGAAAGAACATGTGAGCAAAAGGCCAGCAAAAGGCCAGGAACCGTAA
AAAGGCCGCGTTGCTGGCGTTTTTCCATAGGCTCCGCCCCCCTGACGAGCATCACAAAAATCGACGCTCA
AGTCAGAGGTGGCGAAACCCGACAGGACTATAAAGATACCAGGCGTTTCCCCCTGGAAGCTCCCTCGTGC
GCTCTCCTGTTCCGACCCTGCCGCTTACCGGATACCTGTCCGCCTTTCTCCCTTCGGGAAGCGTGGCGCT
TTCTCATAGCTCACGCTGTAGGTATCTCAGTTCGGTGTAGGTCGTTCGCTCCAAGCTGGGCTGTGTGCAC
GAACCCCCCGTTCAGCCCGACCGCTGCGCCTTATCCGGTAACTATCGTCTTGAGTCCAACCCGGTAAGAC
ACGACTTATCGCCACTGGCAGCAGCCACTGGTAACAGGATTAGCAGAGCGAGGTATGTAGGCGGTGCTAC
AGAGTTCTTGAAGTGGTGGCCTAACTACGGCTACACTAGAAGAACAGTATTTGGTATCTGCGCTCTGCTG
AAGCCAGTTACCTTCGGAAAAAGAGTTGGTAGCTCTTGATCCGGCAAACAAACCACCGCTGGTAGCGGTG
GTTTTTTTGTTTGCAAGCAGCAGATTACGCGCAGAAAAAAAGGATCTCAAGAAGATCCTTTGATCTTTTC
TACGGGGTCTGACGCTCAGTGGAACGAAAACTCACGTTAAGGGATTTTGGTCATGAGATTATCAAAAAGG
ATCTTCACCTAGATCCTTTTAAATTAAAAATGAAGTTTTAAATCAATCTAAAGTATATATGAGTAAACTT
GGTCTGACAGTTACCAATGCTTAATCAGTGAGGCACCTATCTCAGCGATCTGTCTATTTCGTTCATCCAT
AGTTGCCTGACTCCCCGTCGTGTAGATAACTACGATACGGGAGGGCTTACCATCTGGCCCCAGTGCTGCA
ATGATACCGCGAGACCCACGCTCACCGGCTCCAGATTTATCAGCAATAAACCAGCCAGCCGGAAGGGCCG
AGCGCAGAAGTGGTCCTGCAACTTTATCCGCCTCCATCCAGTCTATTAATTGTTGCCGGGAAGCTAGAGT
AAGTAGTTCGCCAGTTAATAGTTTGCGCAACGTTGTTGCCATTGCTACAGGCATCGTGGTGTCACGCTCG
TCGTTTGGTATGGCTTCATTCAGCTCCGGTTCCCAACGATCAAGGCGAGTTACATGATCCCCCATGTTGT
GCAAAAAAGCGGTTAGCTCCTTCGGTCCTCCGATCGTTGTCAGAAGTAAGTTGGCCGCAGTGTTATCACT
CATGGTTATGGCAGCACTGCATAATTCTCTTACTGTCATGCCATCCGTAAGATGCTTTTCTGTGACTGGT
GAGTACTCAACCAAGTCATTCTGAGAATAGTGTATGCGGCGACCGAGTTGCTCTTGCCCGGCGTCAATAC
GGGATAATACCGCGCCACATAGCAGAACTTTAAAAGTGCTCATCATTGGAAAACGTTCTTCGGGGCGAAA
ACTCTCAAGGATCTTACCGCTGTTGAGATCCAGTTCGATGTAACCCACTCGTGCACCCAACTGATCTTCA
GCATCTTTTACTTTCACCAGCGTTTCTGGGTGAGCAAAAACAGGAAGGCAAAATGCCGCAAAAAAGGGAA
TAAGGGCGACACGGAAATGTTGAATACTCATACTCTTCCTTTTTCAATATTATTGAAGCATTTATCAGGG
TTATTGTCTCATGAGCGGATACATATTTGAATGTATTTAGAAAAATAAACAAATAGGGGTTCCGCGCACA
TTTCCCCGAAAAGTGCCACCTGACGTCGACGGATCGGGAGATCTCCCGATCCCCTATGGTGCACTCTCAG
TACAATCTGCTCTGATGCCGCATAGTTAAGCCAGTATCTGCTCCCTGCTTGTGTGTTGGAGGTCGCTGAG
TAGTGCGCGAGCAAAATTTAAGCTACAACAAGGCAAGGCTTGACCGACAATTGCATGAAGAATCTGCTTA
GGGTTAGGCGTTTTGCGCTGCTTCGCGATGTACGGGCCAGATATACGCGTTGACATTGATTATTGACTAG
TTATTAATAGTAATCAATTACGGGGTCATTAGTTCATAGCCCATATATGGAGTTCCGCGTTACATAACTT
ACGGTAAATGGCCCGCCTGGCTGACCGCCCAACGACCCCCGCCCATTGACGTCAATAATGACGTATGTTC
CCATAGTAACGCCAATAGGGACTTTCCATTGACGTCAATGGGTGGAGTATTTACGGTAAACTGCCCACTT
GGCAGTACATCAAGTGTATCATATGCCAAGTACGCCCCCTATTGACGTCAATGACGGTAAATGGCCCGCC
TGGCATTATGCCCAGTACATGACCTTATGGGACTTTCCTACTTGGCAGTACATCTACGTATTAGTCATCG
CTATTACCATGGTGATGCGGTTTTGGCAGTACATCAATGGGCGTGGATAGCGGTTTGACTCACGGGGATT
TCCAAGTCTCCACCCCATTGACGTCAATGGGAGTTTGTTTTGGCACCAAAATCAACGGGACTTTCCAAAA
TGTCGTAACAACTCCGCCCCATTGACGCAAATGGGCGGTAGGCGTGTACGGTGGGAGGTCTATATAAGCA
GCGCGTTTTGCCTGTACTGGGTCTCTCTGGTTAGACCAGATCTGAGCCTGGGAGCTCTCTGGCTAACTAG
GGAACCCACTGCTTAAGCCTCAATAAAGCTTGCCTTGAGTGCTTCAAGTAGTGTGTGCCCGTCTGTTGTG
TGACTCTGGTAACTAGAGATCCCTCAGACCCTTTTAGTCAGTGTGGAAAATCTCTAGCAGTGGCGCCCGA
ACAGGGACTTGAAAGCGAAAGGGAAACCAGAGGAGCTCTCTCGACGCAGGACTCGGCTTGCTGAAGCGCG
CACGGCAAGAGGCGAGGGGCGGCGACTGGTGAGTACGCCAAAAATTTTGACTAGCGGAGGCTAGAAGGAG
AGAGATGGGTGCGAGAGCGTCAGTATTAAGCGGGGGAGAATTAGATCGCGATGGGAAAAAATTCGGTTAA
GGCCAGGGGGAAAGAAAAAATATAAATTAAAACATATAGTATGGGCAAGCAGGGAGCTAGAACGATTCGC
AGTTAATCCTGGCCTGTTAGAAACATCAGAAGGCTGTAGACAAATACTGGGACAGCTACAACCATCCCTT
CAGACAGGATCAGAAGAACTTAGATCATTATATAATACAGTAGCAACCCTCTATTGTGTGCATCAAAGGA
TAGAGATAAAAGACACCAAGGAAGCTTTAGACAAGATAGAGGAAGAGCAAAACAAAAGTAAGACCACCGC
ACAGCAAGCGGCCGCTGATCTTCAGACCTGGAGGAGGAGATATGAGGGACAATTGGAGAAGTGAATTATA
TAAATATAAAGTAGTAAAAATTGAACCATTAGGAGTAGCACCCACCAAGGCAAAGAGAAGAGTGGTGCAG
AGAGAAAAAAGAGCAGTGGGAATAGGAGCTTTGTTCCTTGGGTTCTTGGGAGCAGCAGGAAGCACTATGG
GCGCAGCGTCAATGACGCTGACGGTACAGGCCAGACAATTATTGTCTGGTATAGTGCAGCAGCAGAACAA
TTTGCTGAGGGCTATTGAGGCGCAACAGCATCTGTTGCAACTCACAGTCTGGGGCATCAAGCAGCTCCAG
GCAAGAATCCTGGCTGTGGAAAGATACCTAAAGGATCAACAGCTCCTGGGGATTTGGGGTTGCTCTGGAA
AACTCATTTGCACCACTGCTGTGCCTTGGAATGCTAGTTGGAGTAATAAATCTCTGGAACAGATTTGGAA
TCACACGACCTGGATGGAGTGGGACAGAGAAATTAACAATTACACAAGCTTAATACACTCCTTAATTGAA
GAATCGCAAAACCAGCAAGAAAAGAATGAACAAGAATTATTGGAATTAGATAAATGGGCAAGTTTGTGGA
ATTGGTTTAACATAACAAATTGGCTGTGGTATATAAAATTATTCATAATGATAGTAGGAGGCTTGGTAGG
TTTAAGAATAGTTTTTGCTGTACTTTCTATAGTGAATAGAGTTAGGCAGGGATATTCACCATTATCGTTT
CAGACCCACCTCCCAACCCCGAGGGGACCCGACAGGCCCGAAGGAATAGAAGAAGAAGGTGGAGAGAGAG
ACAGAGACAGATCCATTCGATTA
Features (pLannotate 1.2.2; 33 found; start..end, strand, type, name):
     61..178     +  misc_feature   cPPT/CTS: central polypurine tract and central termination sequence of HIV-1
    230..296     +  CDS            small t antigen (fragment): SV40 (simian virus 40) small t antigen
    303..1481    +  promoter       EF-1α promoter: strong constitutive promoter for human elongation factor EF-1α
   1530..4427    +  CDS            RfxCas13d: RNA-targeting Type VI CRISPR protein from Ruminococcus flavefaciens strain XPD3002 (Konermann et al., 2018)
   4536..4931    +  CDS            BSD: blasticidin S deaminase; Aspergillus terreus BSD; confers resistance to blasticidin
   4953..5651    +  CDS            TagBFP: monomeric blue fluorescent protein mammalian codon-optimized
   5652..5673    +  misc_feature   MCS (fragment): pBluescript multiple cloning site
   5676..6264    +  misc_feature   WPRE: woodchuck hepatitis virus posttranscriptional regulatory element
   6201..6782    +  CDS            nef (fragment): NEF_HV1H2 - Experimental evidence at protein level: Swiss-Prot protein existence level 1. Extracellular Nef protein targets CD4(+) T-lymphocytes for apoptosis by interacting with CXCR4 surface receptors. From Human immunodeficiency virus type 1 group M subtype B (isolate HXB2) (HIV-1).
   6789..6969    +  LTR            5' LTR (truncated): truncated 5' long terminal repeat (LTR) from HIV-1
   7001..7225    +  polyA_signal   bGH poly(A) signal: bovine growth hormone polyadenylation signal
   7229..7250    +  promoter       SV40 promoter (fragment): SV40 enhancer and early promoter
   7271..7699    +  rep_origin     f1 ori (sequence partly withheld): f1 bacteriophage origin of replication; arrow indicates direction of (+) strand synthesis
   7713..8042    +  promoter       SV40 promoter: SV40 enhancer and early promoter
   8090..8137    +  promoter       EM7 promoter: synthetic bacterial promoter&nbsp
   8156..8530    +  CDS            BleoR: antibiotic-binding protein; Sh ble from Streptoalloteichus hindustanus; confers resistance to bleomycin, phleomycin, and Zeocin™
   8540..8665    +  CDS            ble (fragment): BLE_KLEPN - Experimental evidence at protein level: Swiss-Prot protein existence level 1. Binding protein with a strong affinity to the bleomycin family of antibiotics. Binds to CL990; an antimitotic-antibiotic compound. From Klebsiella pneumoniae.
   8660..8781    +  polyA_signal   SV40 poly(A) signal: SV40 polyadenylation signal
   8852..8874    -  protein_bind   lac operator (fragment): The lac repressor binds to the lac operator to inhibit transcription in E. coli. This inhibition can be relieved by adding lactose or isopropyl-β-D-thiogalactopyranoside (IPTG). lac repressor encoded by lacI
   8878..8908    -  promoter       lac promoter: promoter for the E. coli lac operon
   8923..8944    -  protein_bind   CAP binding site: CAP binding activates transcription in the presence of cAMP. E. coli catabolite activator protein
   8957..9049    -  CDS            lacI (fragment): lac repressor; lacI; The lac repressor binds to the lac operator to inhibit transcription in E. coli. This inhibition can be relieved by adding lactose or isopropyl-β-D-thiogalactopyranoside (IPTG).
   9232..9820    -  rep_origin     ori: high-copy-number ColE1/pMB1/pBR322/pUC origin of replication
   9991..10851   -  CDS            AmpR: β-lactamase; bla; confers resistance to ampicillin, carbenicillin, and related antibiotics
  10852..10956   -  promoter       AmpR promoter: bla
  11015..11067   -  misc_feature   bom (fragment): basis of mobility region from pBR322
  11222..11601   +  enhancer       CMV enhancer: human cytomegalovirus immediate early enhancer
  11602..11801   +  promoter       CMV promoter: human cytomegalovirus (CMV) immediate early promoter
  11819..11999   +  LTR            5' LTR (truncated): truncated 5' long terminal repeat (LTR) from HIV-1
  12046..12171   +  misc_feature   HIV-1 Ψ: packaging signal of human immunodeficiency virus type 1
  12155..12518   +  CDS            HIV-1 gag (fragment): gag protein from human immunodeficiency virus 1; gag
  12664..12897   +  misc_feature   RRE: The Rev response element (RRE) of HIV-1 allows for Rev-dependent mRNA export from the nucleus to the cytoplasm.
  13274..11      +  CDS            Rev (fragment) (across the origin): human immunodeficiency virus 1 (HIV-1) Rev protein; rev; enhances nuclear export of unspliced and incompletely spliced viral mRNAs
