[The description below was written by a language model from this plasmid's Addgene catalogue record and pLannotate feature annotations shown in this document.]
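Description:
lenti-RfxCas13d-Blast-BFP is a lentiviral CRISPR vector of about 13.4 kb, derived from the pXR001 backbone, that delivers the RNA-targeting type VI effector RfxCas13d from Ruminococcus flavefaciens XPD3002 into mammalian cells together with markers for both drug selection and cell sorting. In bacteria it is maintained through a high-copy ColE1/pUC-type origin and ampicillin resistance (AmpR). The backbone also carries an f1 origin and an SV40/EM7-driven BleoR cassette with an SV40 poly(A) signal. This cassette lies outside the LTR-flanked region, so it would not be packaged into virus.

The viral genome is transcribed from a CMV enhancer/promoter fused to a truncated HIV-1 5' LTR. It contains the Ψ packaging signal with a gag fragment, the RRE for Rev-dependent nuclear export, and the cPPT/CTS, which aids nuclear import of the viral genome. It ends in a second truncated LTR followed by a bGH poly(A) signal. Packaging functions are not encoded and must be supplied in trans.

Within this frame, the EF-1α promoter drives a single open reading frame recorded as RfxCas13d-T2A-BSD-TagBFP. Cas13d is flanked by SV40 nuclear localisation signals at its N and C termini. The T2A peptide separates Cas13d from the downstream blasticidin S deaminase and TagBFP coding sequences, which the insert name suggests are joined as one fusion, although the feature table does not annotate the linker. A WPRE downstream enhances transcript expression.

The stated purpose is a sortable and selectable RfxCas13d: transduced cells can be enriched with blasticidin or by blue fluorescence to establish Cas13d-expressing lines. No guide RNA cassette is annotated, so guides would presumably be supplied from a separate construct.
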