Addgene plasmid #196726: lenti-RfxCas13d-Blast-BFP
Purpose: Sortable and selectable RfxCas13d.
Depositing lab: Bernhard Schmierer. Depositing organization: Karolinska Institutet.
Backbone
  Vector backbone: pXR001 (#109049)
  Backbone manufacturer: Patrick Hsu Lab
  Vector type: Lentiviral, CRISPR
  Selectable markers: Blasticidin ; BFP
Growth in bacteria
  Bacterial resistance: Ampicillin, 100 μg/mL
  Growth temperature: 30°C
  Growth strain: NEB Stable
  Copy number: Unknown
Gene/Insert
  Gene/Insert name: RfxCas13d-T2A-BSD-TagBFP
  Species: Ruminococcus flavefaciens XPD3002
  Promoter: EF1a
  Tag / fusion protein: SV40 NLS (N terminal on insert); SV40 NLS (C terminal on insert)
  Cloning method: Unknown
Terms and licenses: Academic/Nonprofit Terms; Industry Terms: Not Available to Industry
How to cite: lenti-RfxCas13d-Blast-BFP was a gift from Bernhard Schmierer (Addgene plasmid # 196726 ; http://n2t.net/addgene:196726 ; RRID:Addgene_196726)
